Addgene plasmid #160829: pXWS160tetO
Purpose: 160 repeats of tetO sponge
Depositing lab: Baojun Wang. Depositing organization: University of Edinburgh. Publication: Synthetic protein-binding DNA sponge as a tool to tune gene expression and mitigate protein toxicity. Wan X, Pinto F, Yu L, Wang B. Nat Commun. 2020 Nov 24;11(1):5961. doi: 10.1038/s41467-020-19552-9. PubMed 33235249.
Backbone
  Vector backbone: pSB3K3
  Backbone size w/o insert (bp): 2672
  Vector type: Synthetic Biology
Growth in bacteria
  Bacterial resistance: Kanamycin, 50 μg/mL
  Growth temperature: 30°C
  Growth strain: NEB Stable
  Copy number: Low Copy
Gene/Insert
  Gene/Insert name: (160 X tetO)-t
  Species: Synthetic
  Insert size (bp): 7489
  Cloning method: Restriction Enzyme; 5′ cloning site EcoRI (not destroyed); 3′ cloning site PstI (not destroyed)
  Sequencing primers: 5′ TGCCACCTGACGTCTAAGAA; 3′ ATTACCGCCTTTGAGTGAGC
Terms and licenses: Academic/Nonprofit Terms; Industry Terms: Not Available to Industry
Depositor comments: This plasmid may be prone to recombination. It is recommended to screen multiple DNA preparations from cultures started from single colonies.
How to cite: pXWS160tetO was a gift from Baojun Wang (Addgene plasmid # 160829 ; http://n2t.net/addgene:160829 ; RRID:Addgene_160829)
