[The description below was written by a language model from this plasmid's Addgene catalogue record and pLannotate feature annotations shown in this document.]
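Description:
pXWS160tetO is a bacterial synthetic-biology plasmid built on the BioBrick backbone pSB3K3. It replicates from the p15A origin, listed as low copy in the record and compatible with ColE1-type plasmids in the same cell, and is selected with kanamycin through an aph(3')-Ia (KanR) gene. The automated annotation also picks up short fragments resembling bom, the RSF origin and β-lactamase. These appear to be backbone remnants rather than functional parts. A putative bacterial terminator and the BioBrick prefix sit immediately upstream of the insert, which was cloned between EcoRI and PstI sites that both remain intact.

The payload is a synthetic insert of about 7.5 kb named (160 X tetO)-t, described as 160 repeats of the tet operator. The trailing "t" presumably denotes a terminator, although the visible part of the feature table is truncated before the end of the array. No protein-coding gene is annotated within the visible part of the insert. The table shows a block of roughly 460 bp holding ten operator-like hits, repeated in tandem across the array. The many hits labelled as fragments of PLtetO-1, H1-2O2, tight TRE or tetracycline response element are only about 20 bp long. They are best read as tetO sites matched to different database entries, not as working promoters.

The array acts as a decoy "sponge" that titrates the TetR repressor away from its target promoters. According to the associated publication, such protein-binding DNA sponges are used to tune gene expression and mitigate protein toxicity. The depositor notes that the highly repetitive sequence may be prone to recombination, so individual clones should be checked for integrity.
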