Features (pLannotate 1.2.2; 170 found; start..end, strand, type, name):
    141..956     -  CDS            KanR: aminoglycoside phosphotransferase; aph(3')-Ia; confers resistance to kanamycin in bacteria or G418 (Geneticin®) in eukaryotes
   1283..1309    +  misc_feature   bom (fragment): basis of mobility region from pBR322
   1408..1463    -  rep_origin     RSF ori (fragment): Plasmids containing the RSF 1030 origin of replication can be propagated in E. coli cells that contain additional plasmids with compatible origins.
   1551..2095    -  rep_origin     p15A ori: Plasmids containing the medium-copy-number p15A origin of replication can be propagated in E. coli cells that contain a second plasmid with the ColE1 origin.
   2261..2506    -  CDS            bla(M) (fragment): β-lactamase lacking the signal sequence; bla(M); allows cytosolic expression of β-lactamase
   2585..2628    -  terminator     bacterial terminator: putative bacterial transcription terminator
   2631..2652    +  misc_feature   BioBrick prefix: BioBrick prefix for parts that do not start with "ATG"
   2671..2692    +  promoter       PLtetO-1 promoter (fragment): modified phage lambda PL promoter with tet operator sites (Lutz and Bujard, 1997)
   2717..2736    +  promoter       PLtetO-1 promoter (fragment): modified phage lambda PL promoter with tet operator sites (Lutz and Bujard, 1997)
   2767..2785    +  protein_bind   tet operator: tetO; bacterial operator O2 for the tetR and tetA genes tetracycline repressor TetR
   2799..2817    +  protein_bind   tet operator: tetO; bacterial operator O2 for the tetR and tetA genes tetracycline repressor TetR
   2841..2861    +  promoter       PLtetO-1 promoter (fragment): modified phage lambda PL promoter with tet operator sites (Lutz and Bujard, 1997)
   2887..2908    +  promoter       H1-2O2 promoter (fragment): doxycycline-inducible variant of the human H1 RNA promoter (Henriksen et al., 2007)
   2926..2947    +  promoter       tight TRE promoter (fragment): Tet-responsive promoter PTight, consisting of seven tet operator sequences followed by the minimal CMV promoter
   2976..2997    +  protein_bind   tetracycline response element (fragment): contains seven copies of the tetracycline operator tetO tetracycline repressor TetR
   3026..3048    +  promoter       PLtetO-1 promoter (fragment): modified phage lambda PL promoter with tet operator sites (Lutz and Bujard, 1997)
   3068..3090    +  promoter       H1-2O2 promoter (fragment): doxycycline-inducible variant of the human H1 RNA promoter (Henriksen et al., 2007)
   3131..3152    +  promoter       PLtetO-1 promoter (fragment): modified phage lambda PL promoter with tet operator sites (Lutz and Bujard, 1997)
   3177..3196    +  promoter       PLtetO-1 promoter (fragment): modified phage lambda PL promoter with tet operator sites (Lutz and Bujard, 1997)
   3227..3245    +  protein_bind   tet operator: tetO; bacterial operator O2 for the tetR and tetA genes tetracycline repressor TetR
   3259..3277    +  protein_bind   tet operator: tetO; bacterial operator O2 for the tetR and tetA genes tetracycline repressor TetR
   3301..3321    +  promoter       PLtetO-1 promoter (fragment): modified phage lambda PL promoter with tet operator sites (Lutz and Bujard, 1997)
   3347..3368    +  promoter       H1-2O2 promoter (fragment): doxycycline-inducible variant of the human H1 RNA promoter (Henriksen et al., 2007)
   3386..3407    +  promoter       tight TRE promoter (fragment): Tet-responsive promoter PTight, consisting of seven tet operator sequences followed by the minimal CMV promoter
   3436..3457    +  protein_bind   tetracycline response element (fragment): contains seven copies of the tetracycline operator tetO tetracycline repressor TetR
   3486..3508    +  promoter       PLtetO-1 promoter (fragment): modified phage lambda PL promoter with tet operator sites (Lutz and Bujard, 1997)
   3528..3550    +  promoter       H1-2O2 promoter (fragment): doxycycline-inducible variant of the human H1 RNA promoter (Henriksen et al., 2007)
   3591..3612    +  promoter       PLtetO-1 promoter (fragment): modified phage lambda PL promoter with tet operator sites (Lutz and Bujard, 1997)
   3637..3656    +  promoter       PLtetO-1 promoter (fragment): modified phage lambda PL promoter with tet operator sites (Lutz and Bujard, 1997)
   3687..3705    +  protein_bind   tet operator: tetO; bacterial operator O2 for the tetR and tetA genes tetracycline repressor TetR
   3719..3737    +  protein_bind   tet operator: tetO; bacterial operator O2 for the tetR and tetA genes tetracycline repressor TetR
   3761..3781    +  promoter       PLtetO-1 promoter (fragment): modified phage lambda PL promoter with tet operator sites (Lutz and Bujard, 1997)
   3807..3828    +  promoter       H1-2O2 promoter (fragment): doxycycline-inducible variant of the human H1 RNA promoter (Henriksen et al., 2007)
   3846..3867    +  promoter       tight TRE promoter (fragment): Tet-responsive promoter PTight, consisting of seven tet operator sequences followed by the minimal CMV promoter
   3896..3917    +  protein_bind   tetracycline response element (fragment): contains seven copies of the tetracycline operator tetO tetracycline repressor TetR
   3946..3968    +  promoter       PLtetO-1 promoter (fragment): modified phage lambda PL promoter with tet operator sites (Lutz and Bujard, 1997)
   3988..4010    +  promoter       H1-2O2 promoter (fragment): doxycycline-inducible variant of the human H1 RNA promoter (Henriksen et al., 2007)
   4051..4072    +  promoter       PLtetO-1 promoter (fragment): modified phage lambda PL promoter with tet operator sites (Lutz and Bujard, 1997)
   4097..4116    +  promoter       PLtetO-1 promoter (fragment): modified phage lambda PL promoter with tet operator sites (Lutz and Bujard, 1997)
   4147..4165    +  protein_bind   tet operator: tetO; bacterial operator O2 for the tetR and tetA genes tetracycline repressor TetR
   4179..4197    +  protein_bind   tet operator: tetO; bacterial operator O2 for the tetR and tetA genes tetracycline repressor TetR
   4221..4241    +  promoter       PLtetO-1 promoter (fragment): modified phage lambda PL promoter with tet operator sites (Lutz and Bujard, 1997)
   4267..4288    +  promoter       H1-2O2 promoter (fragment): doxycycline-inducible variant of the human H1 RNA promoter (Henriksen et al., 2007)
   4306..4327    +  promoter       tight TRE promoter (fragment): Tet-responsive promoter PTight, consisting of seven tet operator sequences followed by the minimal CMV promoter
   4356..4377    +  protein_bind   tetracycline response element (fragment): contains seven copies of the tetracycline operator tetO tetracycline repressor TetR
   4406..4428    +  promoter       PLtetO-1 promoter (fragment): modified phage lambda PL promoter with tet operator sites (Lutz and Bujard, 1997)
   4448..4470    +  promoter       H1-2O2 promoter (fragment): doxycycline-inducible variant of the human H1 RNA promoter (Henriksen et al., 2007)
   4511..4532    +  promoter       PLtetO-1 promoter (fragment): modified phage lambda PL promoter with tet operator sites (Lutz and Bujard, 1997)
   4557..4576    +  promoter       PLtetO-1 promoter (fragment): modified phage lambda PL promoter with tet operator sites (Lutz and Bujard, 1997)
   4607..4625    +  protein_bind   tet operator: tetO; bacterial operator O2 for the tetR and tetA genes tetracycline repressor TetR
   4639..4657    +  protein_bind   tet operator: tetO; bacterial operator O2 for the tetR and tetA genes tetracycline repressor TetR
   4681..4701    +  promoter       PLtetO-1 promoter (fragment): modified phage lambda PL promoter with tet operator sites (Lutz and Bujard, 1997)
   4727..4748    +  promoter       H1-2O2 promoter (fragment): doxycycline-inducible variant of the human H1 RNA promoter (Henriksen et al., 2007)
   4766..4787    +  promoter       tight TRE promoter (fragment): Tet-responsive promoter PTight, consisting of seven tet operator sequences followed by the minimal CMV promoter
   4816..4837    +  protein_bind   tetracycline response element (fragment): contains seven copies of the tetracycline operator tetO tetracycline repressor TetR
   4866..4888    +  promoter       PLtetO-1 promoter (fragment): modified phage lambda PL promoter with tet operator sites (Lutz and Bujard, 1997)
   4908..4930    +  promoter       H1-2O2 promoter (fragment): doxycycline-inducible variant of the human H1 RNA promoter (Henriksen et al., 2007)
   4971..4992    +  promoter       PLtetO-1 promoter (fragment): modified phage lambda PL promoter with tet operator sites (Lutz and Bujard, 1997)
   5017..5036    +  promoter       PLtetO-1 promoter (fragment): modified phage lambda PL promoter with tet operator sites (Lutz and Bujard, 1997)
   5067..5085    +  protein_bind   tet operator: tetO; bacterial operator O2 for the tetR and tetA genes tetracycline repressor TetR
   5099..5117    +  protein_bind   tet operator: tetO; bacterial operator O2 for the tetR and tetA genes tetracycline repressor TetR
   5141..5161    +  promoter       PLtetO-1 promoter (fragment): modified phage lambda PL promoter with tet operator sites (Lutz and Bujard, 1997)
   5187..5208    +  promoter       H1-2O2 promoter (fragment): doxycycline-inducible variant of the human H1 RNA promoter (Henriksen et al., 2007)
   5226..5247    +  promoter       tight TRE promoter (fragment): Tet-responsive promoter PTight, consisting of seven tet operator sequences followed by the minimal CMV promoter
   5276..5297    +  protein_bind   tetracycline response element (fragment): contains seven copies of the tetracycline operator tetO tetracycline repressor TetR
   5326..5348    +  promoter       PLtetO-1 promoter (fragment): modified phage lambda PL promoter with tet operator sites (Lutz and Bujard, 1997)
   5368..5390    +  promoter       H1-2O2 promoter (fragment): doxycycline-inducible variant of the human H1 RNA promoter (Henriksen et al., 2007)
   5431..5452    +  promoter       PLtetO-1 promoter (fragment): modified phage lambda PL promoter with tet operator sites (Lutz and Bujard, 1997)
   5477..5496    +  promoter       PLtetO-1 promoter (fragment): modified phage lambda PL promoter with tet operator sites (Lutz and Bujard, 1997)
   5527..5545    +  protein_bind   tet operator: tetO; bacterial operator O2 for the tetR and tetA genes tetracycline repressor TetR
   5559..5577    +  protein_bind   tet operator: tetO; bacterial operator O2 for the tetR and tetA genes tetracycline repressor TetR
   5601..5621    +  promoter       PLtetO-1 promoter (fragment): modified phage lambda PL promoter with tet operator sites (Lutz and Bujard, 1997)
   5647..5668    +  promoter       H1-2O2 promoter (fragment): doxycycline-inducible variant of the human H1 RNA promoter (Henriksen et al., 2007)
   5686..5707    +  promoter       tight TRE promoter (fragment): Tet-responsive promoter PTight, consisting of seven tet operator sequences followed by the minimal CMV promoter
   5736..5757    +  protein_bind   tetracycline response element (fragment): contains seven copies of the tetracycline operator tetO tetracycline repressor TetR
   5786..5808    +  promoter       PLtetO-1 promoter (fragment): modified phage lambda PL promoter with tet operator sites (Lutz and Bujard, 1997)
   5828..5850    +  promoter       H1-2O2 promoter (fragment): doxycycline-inducible variant of the human H1 RNA promoter (Henriksen et al., 2007)
   5891..5912    +  promoter       PLtetO-1 promoter (fragment): modified phage lambda PL promoter with tet operator sites (Lutz and Bujard, 1997)
   5937..5956    +  promoter       PLtetO-1 promoter (fragment): modified phage lambda PL promoter with tet operator sites (Lutz and Bujard, 1997)
   5987..6005    +  protein_bind   tet operator: tetO; bacterial operator O2 for the tetR and tetA genes tetracycline repressor TetR
   6019..6037    +  protein_bind   tet operator: tetO; bacterial operator O2 for the tetR and tetA genes tetracycline repressor TetR
   6061..6081    +  promoter       PLtetO-1 promoter (fragment): modified phage lambda PL promoter with tet operator sites (Lutz and Bujard, 1997)
   6107..6128    +  promoter       H1-2O2 promoter (fragment): doxycycline-inducible variant of the human H1 RNA promoter (Henriksen et al., 2007)
   6146..6167    +  promoter       tight TRE promoter (fragment): Tet-responsive promoter PTight, consisting of seven tet operator sequences followed by the minimal CMV promoter
   6196..6217    +  protein_bind   tetracycline response element (fragment): contains seven copies of the tetracycline operator tetO tetracycline repressor TetR
   6246..6268    +  promoter       PLtetO-1 promoter (fragment): modified phage lambda PL promoter with tet operator sites (Lutz and Bujard, 1997)
   6288..6310    +  promoter       H1-2O2 promoter (fragment): doxycycline-inducible variant of the human H1 RNA promoter (Henriksen et al., 2007)
   6351..6372    +  promoter       PLtetO-1 promoter (fragment): modified phage lambda PL promoter with tet operator sites (Lutz and Bujard, 1997)
   6397..6416    +  promoter       PLtetO-1 promoter (fragment): modified phage lambda PL promoter with tet operator sites (Lutz and Bujard, 1997)
   6447..6465    +  protein_bind   tet operator: tetO; bacterial operator O2 for the tetR and tetA genes tetracycline repressor TetR
   6479..6497    +  protein_bind   tet operator: tetO; bacterial operator O2 for the tetR and tetA genes tetracycline repressor TetR
   6521..6541    +  promoter       PLtetO-1 promoter (fragment): modified phage lambda PL promoter with tet operator sites (Lutz and Bujard, 1997)
   6567..6588    +  promoter       H1-2O2 promoter (fragment): doxycycline-inducible variant of the human H1 RNA promoter (Henriksen et al., 2007)
   6606..6627    +  promoter       tight TRE promoter (fragment): Tet-responsive promoter PTight, consisting of seven tet operator sequences followed by the minimal CMV promoter
   6656..6677    +  protein_bind   tetracycline response element (fragment): contains seven copies of the tetracycline operator tetO tetracycline repressor TetR
   6706..6728    +  promoter       PLtetO-1 promoter (fragment): modified phage lambda PL promoter with tet operator sites (Lutz and Bujard, 1997)
   6748..6770    +  promoter       H1-2O2 promoter (fragment): doxycycline-inducible variant of the human H1 RNA promoter (Henriksen et al., 2007)
   6811..6832    +  promoter       PLtetO-1 promoter (fragment): modified phage lambda PL promoter with tet operator sites (Lutz and Bujard, 1997)
   6857..6876    +  promoter       PLtetO-1 promoter (fragment): modified phage lambda PL promoter with tet operator sites (Lutz and Bujard, 1997)
   6907..6925    +  protein_bind   tet operator: tetO; bacterial operator O2 for the tetR and tetA genes tetracycline repressor TetR
   6939..6957    +  protein_bind   tet operator: tetO; bacterial operator O2 for the tetR and tetA genes tetracycline repressor TetR
   6981..7001    +  promoter       PLtetO-1 promoter (fragment): modified phage lambda PL promoter with tet operator sites (Lutz and Bujard, 1997)
   7027..7048    +  promoter       H1-2O2 promoter (fragment): doxycycline-inducible variant of the human H1 RNA promoter (Henriksen et al., 2007)
   7066..7087    +  promoter       tight TRE promoter (fragment): Tet-responsive promoter PTight, consisting of seven tet operator sequences followed by the minimal CMV promoter
   7116..7137    +  protein_bind   tetracycline response element (fragment): contains seven copies of the tetracycline operator tetO tetracycline repressor TetR
   7166..7188    +  promoter       PLtetO-1 promoter (fragment): modified phage lambda PL promoter with tet operator sites (Lutz and Bujard, 1997)
   7208..7230    +  promoter       H1-2O2 promoter (fragment): doxycycline-inducible variant of the human H1 RNA promoter (Henriksen et al., 2007)
   7271..7292    +  promoter       PLtetO-1 promoter (fragment): modified phage lambda PL promoter with tet operator sites (Lutz and Bujard, 1997)
   7317..7336    +  promoter       PLtetO-1 promoter (fragment): modified phage lambda PL promoter with tet operator sites (Lutz and Bujard, 1997)
   7367..7385    +  protein_bind   tet operator: tetO; bacterial operator O2 for the tetR and tetA genes tetracycline repressor TetR
   7399..7417    +  protein_bind   tet operator: tetO; bacterial operator O2 for the tetR and tetA genes tetracycline repressor TetR
   7441..7461    +  promoter       PLtetO-1 promoter (fragment): modified phage lambda PL promoter with tet operator sites (Lutz and Bujard, 1997)
   7487..7508    +  promoter       H1-2O2 promoter (fragment): doxycycline-inducible variant of the human H1 RNA promoter (Henriksen et al., 2007)
   7526..7547    +  promoter       tight TRE promoter (fragment): Tet-responsive promoter PTight, consisting of seven tet operator sequences followed by the minimal CMV promoter
   7576..7597    +  protein_bind   tetracycline response element (fragment): contains seven copies of the tetracycline operator tetO tetracycline repressor TetR
   7626..7648    +  promoter       PLtetO-1 promoter (fragment): modified phage lambda PL promoter with tet operator sites (Lutz and Bujard, 1997)
   7668..7690    +  promoter       H1-2O2 promoter (fragment): doxycycline-inducible variant of the human H1 RNA promoter (Henriksen et al., 2007)
   7731..7752    +  promoter       PLtetO-1 promoter (fragment): modified phage lambda PL promoter with tet operator sites (Lutz and Bujard, 1997)
   7777..7796    +  promoter       PLtetO-1 promoter (fragment): modified phage lambda PL promoter with tet operator sites (Lutz and Bujard, 1997)
   7827..7845    +  protein_bind   tet operator: tetO; bacterial operator O2 for the tetR and tetA genes tetracycline repressor TetR
   7859..7877    +  protein_bind   tet operator: tetO; bacterial operator O2 for the tetR and tetA genes tetracycline repressor TetR
   7901..7921    +  promoter       PLtetO-1 promoter (fragment): modified phage lambda PL promoter with tet operator sites (Lutz and Bujard, 1997)
   7947..7968    +  promoter       H1-2O2 promoter (fragment): doxycycline-inducible variant of the human H1 RNA promoter (Henriksen et al., 2007)
   7986..8007    +  promoter       tight TRE promoter (fragment): Tet-responsive promoter PTight, consisting of seven tet operator sequences followed by the minimal CMV promoter
   8036..8057    +  protein_bind   tetracycline response element (fragment): contains seven copies of the tetracycline operator tetO tetracycline repressor TetR
   8086..8108    +  promoter       PLtetO-1 promoter (fragment): modified phage lambda PL promoter with tet operator sites (Lutz and Bujard, 1997)
   8128..8150    +  promoter       H1-2O2 promoter (fragment): doxycycline-inducible variant of the human H1 RNA promoter (Henriksen et al., 2007)
   8191..8212    +  promoter       PLtetO-1 promoter (fragment): modified phage lambda PL promoter with tet operator sites (Lutz and Bujard, 1997)
   8237..8256    +  promoter       PLtetO-1 promoter (fragment): modified phage lambda PL promoter with tet operator sites (Lutz and Bujard, 1997)
   8287..8305    +  protein_bind   tet operator: tetO; bacterial operator O2 for the tetR and tetA genes tetracycline repressor TetR
   8319..8337    +  protein_bind   tet operator: tetO; bacterial operator O2 for the tetR and tetA genes tetracycline repressor TetR
   8361..8381    +  promoter       PLtetO-1 promoter (fragment): modified phage lambda PL promoter with tet operator sites (Lutz and Bujard, 1997)
   8407..8428    +  promoter       H1-2O2 promoter (fragment): doxycycline-inducible variant of the human H1 RNA promoter (Henriksen et al., 2007)
   8446..8467    +  promoter       tight TRE promoter (fragment): Tet-responsive promoter PTight, consisting of seven tet operator sequences followed by the minimal CMV promoter
   8496..8517    +  protein_bind   tetracycline response element (fragment): contains seven copies of the tetracycline operator tetO tetracycline repressor TetR
   8546..8568    +  promoter       PLtetO-1 promoter (fragment): modified phage lambda PL promoter with tet operator sites (Lutz and Bujard, 1997)
   8588..8610    +  promoter       H1-2O2 promoter (fragment): doxycycline-inducible variant of the human H1 RNA promoter (Henriksen et al., 2007)
   8651..8672    +  promoter       PLtetO-1 promoter (fragment): modified phage lambda PL promoter with tet operator sites (Lutz and Bujard, 1997)
   8697..8716    +  promoter       PLtetO-1 promoter (fragment): modified phage lambda PL promoter with tet operator sites (Lutz and Bujard, 1997)
   8747..8765    +  protein_bind   tet operator: tetO; bacterial operator O2 for the tetR and tetA genes tetracycline repressor TetR
   8779..8797    +  protein_bind   tet operator: tetO; bacterial operator O2 for the tetR and tetA genes tetracycline repressor TetR
   8821..8841    +  promoter       PLtetO-1 promoter (fragment): modified phage lambda PL promoter with tet operator sites (Lutz and Bujard, 1997)
   8867..8888    +  promoter       H1-2O2 promoter (fragment): doxycycline-inducible variant of the human H1 RNA promoter (Henriksen et al., 2007)
   8906..8927    +  promoter       tight TRE promoter (fragment): Tet-responsive promoter PTight, consisting of seven tet operator sequences followed by the minimal CMV promoter
   8956..8977    +  protein_bind   tetracycline response element (fragment): contains seven copies of the tetracycline operator tetO tetracycline repressor TetR
   9006..9028    +  promoter       PLtetO-1 promoter (fragment): modified phage lambda PL promoter with tet operator sites (Lutz and Bujard, 1997)
   9048..9070    +  promoter       H1-2O2 promoter (fragment): doxycycline-inducible variant of the human H1 RNA promoter (Henriksen et al., 2007)
   9111..9132    +  promoter       PLtetO-1 promoter (fragment): modified phage lambda PL promoter with tet operator sites (Lutz and Bujard, 1997)
   9157..9176    +  promoter       PLtetO-1 promoter (fragment): modified phage lambda PL promoter with tet operator sites (Lutz and Bujard, 1997)
   9207..9225    +  protein_bind   tet operator: tetO; bacterial operator O2 for the tetR and tetA genes tetracycline repressor TetR
   9239..9257    +  protein_bind   tet operator: tetO; bacterial operator O2 for the tetR and tetA genes tetracycline repressor TetR
   9281..9301    +  promoter       PLtetO-1 promoter (fragment): modified phage lambda PL promoter with tet operator sites (Lutz and Bujard, 1997)
   9327..9348    +  promoter       H1-2O2 promoter (fragment): doxycycline-inducible variant of the human H1 RNA promoter (Henriksen et al., 2007)
   9366..9387    +  promoter       tight TRE promoter (fragment): Tet-responsive promoter PTight, consisting of seven tet operator sequences followed by the minimal CMV promoter
   9416..9437    +  protein_bind   tetracycline response element (fragment): contains seven copies of the tetracycline operator tetO tetracycline repressor TetR
   9466..9488    +  promoter       PLtetO-1 promoter (fragment): modified phage lambda PL promoter with tet operator sites (Lutz and Bujard, 1997)
   9508..9530    +  promoter       H1-2O2 promoter (fragment): doxycycline-inducible variant of the human H1 RNA promoter (Henriksen et al., 2007)
   9571..9592    +  promoter       PLtetO-1 promoter (fragment): modified phage lambda PL promoter with tet operator sites (Lutz and Bujard, 1997)
   9617..9636    +  promoter       PLtetO-1 promoter (fragment): modified phage lambda PL promoter with tet operator sites (Lutz and Bujard, 1997)
   9667..9685    +  protein_bind   tet operator: tetO; bacterial operator O2 for the tetR and tetA genes tetracycline repressor TetR
   9699..9717    +  protein_bind   tet operator: tetO; bacterial operator O2 for the tetR and tetA genes tetracycline repressor TetR
   9741..9761    +  promoter       PLtetO-1 promoter (fragment): modified phage lambda PL promoter with tet operator sites (Lutz and Bujard, 1997)
   9787..9808    +  promoter       H1-2O2 promoter (fragment): doxycycline-inducible variant of the human H1 RNA promoter (Henriksen et al., 2007)
   9826..9847    +  promoter       tight TRE promoter (fragment): Tet-responsive promoter PTight, consisting of seven tet operator sequences followed by the minimal CMV promoter
   9876..9897    +  protein_bind   tetracycline response element (fragment): contains seven copies of the tetracycline operator tetO tetracycline repressor TetR
   9926..9948    +  promoter       PLtetO-1 promoter (fragment): modified phage lambda PL promoter with tet operator sites (Lutz and Bujard, 1997)
   9968..9990    +  promoter       H1-2O2 promoter (fragment): doxycycline-inducible variant of the human H1 RNA promoter (Henriksen et al., 2007)
  10021..10092   +  terminator     rrnB T1 terminator: transcription terminator T1 from the E. coli rrnB gene
  10108..10135   +  terminator     T7Te terminator: phage T7 early transcription terminator
  10142..1       +  misc_feature   BioBrick suffix (across the origin): universal suffix for all parts
>Addgene plasmid #160829 | pXWS160tetO | addgene full sequence | sequence record 317099 | Addgene NGS Result
GGCTTCCTCGCTCACTGACTCGCTGCGCTCGGTCGTTCGGCTGCGGCGAGCGGTATCAGCTCACTCAAAG
GCGGTAATCTCGAGTCCCGTCAAGTCAGCGTAATGCTCTGCCAGTGTTACAACCAATTAACCAATTCTGA
TTAGAAAAACTCATCGAGCATCAAATGAAACTGCAATTTATTCATATCAGGATTATCGATACCATATTTT
TGAAAAAGCCGTTTCTGTAATGAAGGAGAAAACTCACCGAGGCAGTTCCATAGGATGGCAAGATCCTGGT
ATCGGTCTGCGATTCCGACTCGTCCAACATCAATACAACCTATTAATTTCCCCTCGTCAAAAATAAGGTT
ATCAAGTGAGAAATCACCATGAGTGACGACTGAATCCGGTGAGAATGGCAAAAGCTTATGCATTTCTTTC
CAGACTTGTTCAACAGGCCAGCCATTACGCTCGTCATCAAAATCACTCGCATCAACCAAACCGTTATTCA
TTCGTGATTGCGCCTGAGCGAGACGAAATACGCGATCGCTGTTAAAAGGACAATTACAAACAGGAATCGA
ATGCAACCGGCGCAGGAACACTGCCAGCGCATCAACAATATTTTCACCTGAATCAGGATATTCTTCTAAT
ACCTGGAATGCTGTTTTCCCGGGGATCGCAGTGGTGAGTAACCATGCATCATCAGGAGTACGGATAAAAT
GCTTGATGGTCGGAAGAGGCATAAATTCCGTCAGCCAGTTTAGTCTGACCATCTCATCTGTAACATCATT
GGCAACGCTACCTTTGCCATGTTTCAGAAACAACTCTGGCGCATCGGGCTTCCCATACAATCGATAGATT
GTCGCACCTGATTGCCCGACATTATCGCGAGCCCATTTATACCCATATAAATCAGCATCCATGTTGGAAT
TTAATCGCGGCCTGGAGCAAGACGTTTCCCGTTGAATATGGCTCATAACACCCCTTGTATTACTGTTTAT
GTAAGCAGACAGTTTTATTGTTCATGATGATATATTTTTATCTTGTGCAATGTAACATCAGAGATTTTGA
GACACAACGTGGCTTTGTTGAATAAATCGAACTTTTGCTGAGTTGAAGGATCAGATCACGCATCTTCCCG
ACAACGCAGACCGTTCCGTGGCAAAGCAAAAGTTCAAAATCACCAACTGGTCCACCTACAACAAAGCTCT
CATCAACCGTGGCTCCCTCACTTTCTGGCTGGATGATGGGGCGATTCAGGCCTGGTATGAGTCAGCAACA
CCTTCTTCACGAGGCAGACCTCAGCGCTAGCGGAGTGTATACTGGCTTACTATGTTGGCACTGATGAGGG
TGTCAGTGAAGTGCTTCATGTGGCAGGAGAAAAAAGGCTGCACCGGTGCGTCAGCAGAATATGTGATACA
GGATATATTCCGCTTCCTCGCTCACTGACTCGCTACGCTCGGTCGTTCGACTGCGGCGAGCGGAAATGGC
TTACGAACGGGGCGGAGATTTCCTGGAAGATGCCAGGAAGATACTTAACAGGGAAGTGAGAGGGCCGCGG
CAAAGCCGTTTTTCCATAGGCTCCGCCCCCTGACAAGCATCACGAAATCTGACGCTCAAATCAGTGGTGG
CGAAACCCGACAGGACTATAAAGATACCAGGCGTTTCCCCCTGGCGGCTCCCTCGTGCGCTCTCCTGTTC
CTGCCTTTCGGTTTACCGGTGTCATTCCGCTGTTATGGCCGCGTTTGTCTCATTCCACGCCTGACACTCA
GTTCCGGGTAGGCAGTTCGCTCCAAGCTGGACTGTATGCACGAACCCCCCGTTCAGTCCGACCGCTGCGC
CTTATCCGGTAACTATCGTCTTGAGTCCAACCCGGAAAGACATGCAAAAGCACCACTGGCAGCAGCCACT
GGTAATTGATTTAGAGGAGTTAGTCTTGAAGTCATGCGCCGGTTAAGGCTAAACTGAAAGGACAAGTTTT
GGTGACTGCGCTCCTCCAAGCCAGTTACCTCGGTTCAAAGAGTTGGTAGCTCAGAGAACCTTCAAAAAAC
CGCCCTGCAAGGCGGTTTTTTCGTTTTCAGAGCAAGAGATTACGCGCAGACCAAAACGATCTCAAGAAGA
TCATCTTATTAAGGGGTCTGACGCTCAGTGGAACGAAAACTCACGTTAAGGGATTTTGGTCATGAGATTA
TCAAAAAGGATCTTCACCTAGATCCTTTTAAATTAAAAATGAAGTTTTAAATCAATCTAAAGTATATATG
AGTAAACTTGGTCTGACAGTTACCAATGCTTAATCAGTGAGGCACCTATCTCAGCGATCTGTCTATTTCG
TTCATCCATAGTTGCCTGACTCCCCGTCGTGTAGATAACTACGATACGGGAGGGCTTACCATCTGGCCCC
AGTGCTGCAATGATACCGCGAGACCCACGCTCACCGGCTCCAGATTTATCAGCAATAAACCAGCCAGCCG
GAAGGGCCGAGCGCAGAAGTGGTCCTGCAACTTTATCCGCCTCCATCCAGTCTATTCCATGGTGCCACCT
GACGTCTAAGAAACCATTATTATCATGACATTAACCTATAAAAATAGGCGTATCACGAGGCAGAATTTCA
GATAAAAAAAATCCTTAGCTTTCGCTAAGGATGATTTCTGGAATTCGCGGCCGCTTCTAGAGATCGATTT
TAGAGCTGCCTCCCTATCAGTGATAGAGATTGCTACAACTGCAAGGTAGTCCCGGTATCCCTATCAGTGA
TAGAGACTGATAGCTACGAGTCTGAGATCCTACTTGTCCCTATCAGTGATAGAGACAGTACCGAGTTTTC
CCTATCAGTGATAGAGAGCTCATACTGCGACAGAGTCTTTTCCCTATCAGTGATAGAGATAGGCTCCTTT
GTCAAAAGTGATCGCTTCCCTATCAGTGATAGAGACTTCACGGGATAATGTGTTCTACTCCCTATCAGTG
ATAGAGAGCTTAAGTCAATCCAATGCGTTCAGGTGCTCCCTATCAGTGATAGAGAAACTCCGTCATCGTG
GATGTCAATACTGACTCCCTATCAGTGATAGAGATTGATTTCACCGCTGGCGTCAATTCCCTATCAGTGA
TAGAGACTTAGGTGTCCCTAGAATTACTAGAGATCGATTTTAGAGCTGCCTCCCTATCAGTGATAGAGAT
TGCTACAACTGCAAGGTAGTCCCGGTATCCCTATCAGTGATAGAGACTGATAGCTACGAGTCTGAGATCC
TACTTGTCCCTATCAGTGATAGAGACAGTACCGAGTTTTCCCTATCAGTGATAGAGAGCTCATACTGCGA
CAGAGTCTTTTCCCTATCAGTGATAGAGATAGGCTCCTTTGTCAAAAGTGATCGCTTCCCTATCAGTGAT
AGAGACTTCACGGGATAATGTGTTCTACTCCCTATCAGTGATAGAGAGCTTAAGTCAATCCAATGCGTTC
AGGTGCTCCCTATCAGTGATAGAGAAACTCCGTCATCGTGGATGTCAATACTGACTCCCTATCAGTGATA
GAGATTGATTTCACCGCTGGCGTCAATTCCCTATCAGTGATAGAGACTTAGGTGTCCCTAGAATTACTAG
AGATCGATTTTAGAGCTGCCTCCCTATCAGTGATAGAGATTGCTACAACTGCAAGGTAGTCCCGGTATCC
CTATCAGTGATAGAGACTGATAGCTACGAGTCTGAGATCCTACTTGTCCCTATCAGTGATAGAGACAGTA
CCGAGTTTTCCCTATCAGTGATAGAGAGCTCATACTGCGACAGAGTCTTTTCCCTATCAGTGATAGAGAT
AGGCTCCTTTGTCAAAAGTGATCGCTTCCCTATCAGTGATAGAGACTTCACGGGATAATGTGTTCTACTC
CCTATCAGTGATAGAGAGCTTAAGTCAATCCAATGCGTTCAGGTGCTCCCTATCAGTGATAGAGAAACTC
CGTCATCGTGGATGTCAATACTGACTCCCTATCAGTGATAGAGATTGATTTCACCGCTGGCGTCAATTCC
CTATCAGTGATAGAGACTTAGGTGTCCCTAGAATTACTAGAGATCGATTTTAGAGCTGCCTCCCTATCAG
TGATAGAGATTGCTACAACTGCAAGGTAGTCCCGGTATCCCTATCAGTGATAGAGACTGATAGCTACGAG
TCTGAGATCCTACTTGTCCCTATCAGTGATAGAGACAGTACCGAGTTTTCCCTATCAGTGATAGAGAGCT
CATACTGCGACAGAGTCTTTTCCCTATCAGTGATAGAGATAGGCTCCTTTGTCAAAAGTGATCGCTTCCC
TATCAGTGATAGAGACTTCACGGGATAATGTGTTCTACTCCCTATCAGTGATAGAGAGCTTAAGTCAATC
CAATGCGTTCAGGTGCTCCCTATCAGTGATAGAGAAACTCCGTCATCGTGGATGTCAATACTGACTCCCT
ATCAGTGATAGAGATTGATTTCACCGCTGGCGTCAATTCCCTATCAGTGATAGAGACTTAGGTGTCCCTA
GAATTACTAGAGATCGATTTTAGAGCTGCCTCCCTATCAGTGATAGAGATTGCTACAACTGCAAGGTAGT
CCCGGTATCCCTATCAGTGATAGAGACTGATAGCTACGAGTCTGAGATCCTACTTGTCCCTATCAGTGAT
AGAGACAGTACCGAGTTTTCCCTATCAGTGATAGAGAGCTCATACTGCGACAGAGTCTTTTCCCTATCAG
TGATAGAGATAGGCTCCTTTGTCAAAAGTGATCGCTTCCCTATCAGTGATAGAGACTTCACGGGATAATG
TGTTCTACTCCCTATCAGTGATAGAGAGCTTAAGTCAATCCAATGCGTTCAGGTGCTCCCTATCAGTGAT
AGAGAAACTCCGTCATCGTGGATGTCAATACTGACTCCCTATCAGTGATAGAGATTGATTTCACCGCTGG
CGTCAATTCCCTATCAGTGATAGAGACTTAGGTGTCCCTAGAATTACTAGAGATCGATTTTAGAGCTGCC
TCCCTATCAGTGATAGAGATTGCTACAACTGCAAGGTAGTCCCGGTATCCCTATCAGTGATAGAGACTGA
TAGCTACGAGTCTGAGATCCTACTTGTCCCTATCAGTGATAGAGACAGTACCGAGTTTTCCCTATCAGTG
ATAGAGAGCTCATACTGCGACAGAGTCTTTTCCCTATCAGTGATAGAGATAGGCTCCTTTGTCAAAAGTG
ATCGCTTCCCTATCAGTGATAGAGACTTCACGGGATAATGTGTTCTACTCCCTATCAGTGATAGAGAGCT
TAAGTCAATCCAATGCGTTCAGGTGCTCCCTATCAGTGATAGAGAAACTCCGTCATCGTGGATGTCAATA
CTGACTCCCTATCAGTGATAGAGATTGATTTCACCGCTGGCGTCAATTCCCTATCAGTGATAGAGACTTA
GGTGTCCCTAGAATTACTAGAGATCGATTTTAGAGCTGCCTCCCTATCAGTGATAGAGATTGCTACAACT
GCAAGGTAGTCCCGGTATCCCTATCAGTGATAGAGACTGATAGCTACGAGTCTGAGATCCTACTTGTCCC
TATCAGTGATAGAGACAGTACCGAGTTTTCCCTATCAGTGATAGAGAGCTCATACTGCGACAGAGTCTTT
TCCCTATCAGTGATAGAGATAGGCTCCTTTGTCAAAAGTGATCGCTTCCCTATCAGTGATAGAGACTTCA
CGGGATAATGTGTTCTACTCCCTATCAGTGATAGAGAGCTTAAGTCAATCCAATGCGTTCAGGTGCTCCC
TATCAGTGATAGAGAAACTCCGTCATCGTGGATGTCAATACTGACTCCCTATCAGTGATAGAGATTGATT
TCACCGCTGGCGTCAATTCCCTATCAGTGATAGAGACTTAGGTGTCCCTAGAATTACTAGAGATCGATTT
TAGAGCTGCCTCCCTATCAGTGATAGAGATTGCTACAACTGCAAGGTAGTCCCGGTATCCCTATCAGTGA
TAGAGACTGATAGCTACGAGTCTGAGATCCTACTTGTCCCTATCAGTGATAGAGACAGTACCGAGTTTTC
CCTATCAGTGATAGAGAGCTCATACTGCGACAGAGTCTTTTCCCTATCAGTGATAGAGATAGGCTCCTTT
GTCAAAAGTGATCGCTTCCCTATCAGTGATAGAGACTTCACGGGATAATGTGTTCTACTCCCTATCAGTG
ATAGAGAGCTTAAGTCAATCCAATGCGTTCAGGTGCTCCCTATCAGTGATAGAGAAACTCCGTCATCGTG
GATGTCAATACTGACTCCCTATCAGTGATAGAGATTGATTTCACCGCTGGCGTCAATTCCCTATCAGTGA
TAGAGACTTAGGTGTCCCTAGAATTACTAGAGATCGATTTTAGAGCTGCCTCCCTATCAGTGATAGAGAT
TGCTACAACTGCAAGGTAGTCCCGGTATCCCTATCAGTGATAGAGACTGATAGCTACGAGTCTGAGATCC
TACTTGTCCCTATCAGTGATAGAGACAGTACCGAGTTTTCCCTATCAGTGATAGAGAGCTCATACTGCGA
CAGAGTCTTTTCCCTATCAGTGATAGAGATAGGCTCCTTTGTCAAAAGTGATCGCTTCCCTATCAGTGAT
AGAGACTTCACGGGATAATGTGTTCTACTCCCTATCAGTGATAGAGAGCTTAAGTCAATCCAATGCGTTC
AGGTGCTCCCTATCAGTGATAGAGAAACTCCGTCATCGTGGATGTCAATACTGACTCCCTATCAGTGATA
GAGATTGATTTCACCGCTGGCGTCAATTCCCTATCAGTGATAGAGACTTAGGTGTCCCTAGAATTACTAG
AGATCGATTTTAGAGCTGCCTCCCTATCAGTGATAGAGATTGCTACAACTGCAAGGTAGTCCCGGTATCC
CTATCAGTGATAGAGACTGATAGCTACGAGTCTGAGATCCTACTTGTCCCTATCAGTGATAGAGACAGTA
CCGAGTTTTCCCTATCAGTGATAGAGAGCTCATACTGCGACAGAGTCTTTTCCCTATCAGTGATAGAGAT
AGGCTCCTTTGTCAAAAGTGATCGCTTCCCTATCAGTGATAGAGACTTCACGGGATAATGTGTTCTACTC
CCTATCAGTGATAGAGAGCTTAAGTCAATCCAATGCGTTCAGGTGCTCCCTATCAGTGATAGAGAAACTC
CGTCATCGTGGATGTCAATACTGACTCCCTATCAGTGATAGAGATTGATTTCACCGCTGGCGTCAATTCC
CTATCAGTGATAGAGACTTAGGTGTCCCTAGAATTACTAGAGATCGATTTTAGAGCTGCCTCCCTATCAG
TGATAGAGATTGCTACAACTGCAAGGTAGTCCCGGTATCCCTATCAGTGATAGAGACTGATAGCTACGAG
TCTGAGATCCTACTTGTCCCTATCAGTGATAGAGACAGTACCGAGTTTTCCCTATCAGTGATAGAGAGCT
CATACTGCGACAGAGTCTTTTCCCTATCAGTGATAGAGATAGGCTCCTTTGTCAAAAGTGATCGCTTCCC
TATCAGTGATAGAGACTTCACGGGATAATGTGTTCTACTCCCTATCAGTGATAGAGAGCTTAAGTCAATC
CAATGCGTTCAGGTGCTCCCTATCAGTGATAGAGAAACTCCGTCATCGTGGATGTCAATACTGACTCCCT
ATCAGTGATAGAGATTGATTTCACCGCTGGCGTCAATTCCCTATCAGTGATAGAGACTTAGGTGTCCCTA
GAATTACTAGAGATCGATTTTAGAGCTGCCTCCCTATCAGTGATAGAGATTGCTACAACTGCAAGGTAGT
CCCGGTATCCCTATCAGTGATAGAGACTGATAGCTACGAGTCTGAGATCCTACTTGTCCCTATCAGTGAT
AGAGACAGTACCGAGTTTTCCCTATCAGTGATAGAGAGCTCATACTGCGACAGAGTCTTTTCCCTATCAG
TGATAGAGATAGGCTCCTTTGTCAAAAGTGATCGCTTCCCTATCAGTGATAGAGACTTCACGGGATAATG
TGTTCTACTCCCTATCAGTGATAGAGAGCTTAAGTCAATCCAATGCGTTCAGGTGCTCCCTATCAGTGAT
AGAGAAACTCCGTCATCGTGGATGTCAATACTGACTCCCTATCAGTGATAGAGATTGATTTCACCGCTGG
CGTCAATTCCCTATCAGTGATAGAGACTTAGGTGTCCCTAGAATTACTAGAGATCGATTTTAGAGCTGCC
TCCCTATCAGTGATAGAGATTGCTACAACTGCAAGGTAGTCCCGGTATCCCTATCAGTGATAGAGACTGA
TAGCTACGAGTCTGAGATCCTACTTGTCCCTATCAGTGATAGAGACAGTACCGAGTTTTCCCTATCAGTG
ATAGAGAGCTCATACTGCGACAGAGTCTTTTCCCTATCAGTGATAGAGATAGGCTCCTTTGTCAAAAGTG
ATCGCTTCCCTATCAGTGATAGAGACTTCACGGGATAATGTGTTCTACTCCCTATCAGTGATAGAGAGCT
TAAGTCAATCCAATGCGTTCAGGTGCTCCCTATCAGTGATAGAGAAACTCCGTCATCGTGGATGTCAATA
CTGACTCCCTATCAGTGATAGAGATTGATTTCACCGCTGGCGTCAATTCCCTATCAGTGATAGAGACTTA
GGTGTCCCTAGAATTACTAGAGATCGATTTTAGAGCTGCCTCCCTATCAGTGATAGAGATTGCTACAACT
GCAAGGTAGTCCCGGTATCCCTATCAGTGATAGAGACTGATAGCTACGAGTCTGAGATCCTACTTGTCCC
TATCAGTGATAGAGACAGTACCGAGTTTTCCCTATCAGTGATAGAGAGCTCATACTGCGACAGAGTCTTT
TCCCTATCAGTGATAGAGATAGGCTCCTTTGTCAAAAGTGATCGCTTCCCTATCAGTGATAGAGACTTCA
CGGGATAATGTGTTCTACTCCCTATCAGTGATAGAGAGCTTAAGTCAATCCAATGCGTTCAGGTGCTCCC
TATCAGTGATAGAGAAACTCCGTCATCGTGGATGTCAATACTGACTCCCTATCAGTGATAGAGATTGATT
TCACCGCTGGCGTCAATTCCCTATCAGTGATAGAGACTTAGGTGTCCCTAGAATTACTAGAGATCGATTT
TAGAGCTGCCTCCCTATCAGTGATAGAGATTGCTACAACTGCAAGGTAGTCCCGGTATCCCTATCAGTGA
TAGAGACTGATAGCTACGAGTCTGAGATCCTACTTGTCCCTATCAGTGATAGAGACAGTACCGAGTTTTC
CCTATCAGTGATAGAGAGCTCATACTGCGACAGAGTCTTTTCCCTATCAGTGATAGAGATAGGCTCCTTT
GTCAAAAGTGATCGCTTCCCTATCAGTGATAGAGACTTCACGGGATAATGTGTTCTACTCCCTATCAGTG
ATAGAGAGCTTAAGTCAATCCAATGCGTTCAGGTGCTCCCTATCAGTGATAGAGAAACTCCGTCATCGTG
GATGTCAATACTGACTCCCTATCAGTGATAGAGATTGATTTCACCGCTGGCGTCAATTCCCTATCAGTGA
TAGAGACTTAGGTGTCCCTAGAATTACTAGAGATCGATTTTAGAGCTGCCTCCCTATCAGTGATAGAGAT
TGCTACAACTGCAAGGTAGTCCCGGTATCCCTATCAGTGATAGAGACTGATAGCTACGAGTCTGAGATCC
TACTTGTCCCTATCAGTGATAGAGACAGTACCGAGTTTTCCCTATCAGTGATAGAGAGCTCATACTGCGA
CAGAGTCTTTTCCCTATCAGTGATAGAGATAGGCTCCTTTGTCAAAAGTGATCGCTTCCCTATCAGTGAT
AGAGACTTCACGGGATAATGTGTTCTACTCCCTATCAGTGATAGAGAGCTTAAGTCAATCCAATGCGTTC
AGGTGCTCCCTATCAGTGATAGAGAAACTCCGTCATCGTGGATGTCAATACTGACTCCCTATCAGTGATA
GAGATTGATTTCACCGCTGGCGTCAATTCCCTATCAGTGATAGAGACTTAGGTGTCCCTAGAATTACTAG
AGCCAGGCATCAAATAAAACGAAAGGCTCAGTCGAAAGACTGGGCCTTTCGTTTTATCTGTTGTTTGTCG
GTGAACGCTCTCTACTAGAGTCACACTGGCTCACCTTCGGGTGGGCCTTTCTGCGTTTATATACTAGTAG
CGGCCGCTGCA
