>Addgene plasmid #160829 | pXWS160tetO | depositor partial sequence | sequence record 311330 | (160 X tetO)-t
ATCGATTTTAGAGCTGCCTCCCTATCAGTGATAGAGATTGCTACAACTGCAAGGTAGTCCCGGTATCCCT
ATCAGTGATAGAGACTGATAGCTACGAGTCTGAGATCCTACTTGTCCCTATCAGTGATAGAGACAGTACC
GAGTTTTCCCTATCAGTGATAGAGAGCTCATACTGCGACAGAGTCTTTTCCCTATCAGTGATAGAGATAG
GCTCCTTTGTCAAAAGTGATCGCTTCCCTATCAGTGATAGAGACTTCACGGGATAATGTGTTCTACTCCC
TATCAGTGATAGAGAGCTTAAGTCAATCCAATGCGTTCAGGTGCTCCCTATCAGTGATAGAGAAACTCCG
TCATCGTGGATGTCAATACTGACTCCCTATCAGTGATAGAGATTGATTTCACCGCTGGCGTCAATTCCCT
ATCAGTGATAGAGACTTAGGTGTCCCTAGAATTACTAGAGATCGATTTTAGAGCTGCCTCCCTATCAGTG
ATAGAGATTGCTACAACTGCAAGGTAGTCCCGGTATCCCTATCAGTGATAGAGACTGATAGCTACGAGTC
TGAGATCCTACTTGTCCCTATCAGTGATAGAGACAGTACCGAGTTTTCCCTATCAGTGATAGAGAGCTCA
TACTGCGACAGAGTCTTTTCCCTATCAGTGATAGAGATAGGCTCCTTTGTCAAAAGTGATCGCTTCCCTA
TCAGTGATAGAGACTTCACGGGATAATGTGTTCTACTCCCTATCAGTGATAGAGAGCTTAAGTCAATCCA
ATGCGTTCAGGTGCTCCCTATCAGTGATAGAGAAACTCCGTCATCGTGGATGTCAATACTGACTCCCTAT
CAGTGATAGAGATTGATTTCACCGCTGGCGTCAATTCCCTATCAGTGATAGAGACTTAGGTGTCCCTAGA
ATTACTAGAGATCGATTTTAGAGCTGCCTCCCTATCAGTGATAGAGATTGCTACAACTGCAAGGTAGTCC
CGGTATCCCTATCAGTGATAGAGACTGATAGCTACGAGTCTGAGATCCTACTTGTCCCTATCAGTGATAG
AGACAGTACCGAGTTTTCCCTATCAGTGATAGAGAGCTCATACTGCGACAGAGTCTTTTCCCTATCAGTG
ATAGAGATAGGCTCCTTTGTCAAAAGTGATCGCTTCCCTATCAGTGATAGAGACTTCACGGGATAATGTG
TTCTACTCCCTATCAGTGATAGAGAGCTTAAGTCAATCCAATGCGTTCAGGTGCTCCCTATCAGTGATAG
AGAAACTCCGTCATCGTGGATGTCAATACTGACTCCCTATCAGTGATAGAGATTGATTTCACCGCTGGCG
TCAATTCCCTATCAGTGATAGAGACTTAGGTGTCCCTAGAATTACTAGAGATCGATTTTAGAGCTGCCTC
CCTATCAGTGATAGAGATTGCTACAACTGCAAGGTAGTCCCGGTATCCCTATCAGTGATAGAGACTGATA
GCTACGAGTCTGAGATCCTACTTGTCCCTATCAGTGATAGAGACAGTACCGAGTTTTCCCTATCAGTGAT
AGAGAGCTCATACTGCGACAGAGTCTTTTCCCTATCAGTGATAGAGATAGGCTCCTTTGTCAAAAGTGAT
CGCTTCCCTATCAGTGATAGAGACTTCACGGGATAATGTGTTCTACTCCCTATCAGTGATAGAGAGCTTA
AGTCAATCCAATGCGTTCAGGTGCTCCCTATCAGTGATAGAGAAACTCCGTCATCGTGGATGTCAATACT
GACTCCCTATCAGTGATAGAGATTGATTTCACCGCTGGCGTCAATTCCCTATCAGTGATAGAGACTTAGG
TGTCCCTAGAATTACTAGAGATCGATTTTAGAGCTGCCTCCCTATCAGTGATAGAGATTGCTACAACTGC
AAGGTAGTCCCGGTATCCCTATCAGTGATAGAGACTGATAGCTACGAGTCTGAGATCCTACTTGTCCCTA
TCAGTGATAGAGACAGTACCGAGTTTTCCCTATCAGTGATAGAGAGCTCATACTGCGACAGAGTCTTTTC
CCTATCAGTGATAGAGATAGGCTCCTTTGTCAAAAGTGATCGCTTCCCTATCAGTGATAGAGACTTCACG
GGATAATGTGTTCTACTCCCTATCAGTGATAGAGAGCTTAAGTCAATCCAATGCGTTCAGGTGCTCCCTA
TCAGTGATAGAGAAACTCCGTCATCGTGGATGTCAATACTGACTCCCTATCAGTGATAGAGATTGATTTC
ACCGCTGGCGTCAATTCCCTATCAGTGATAGAGACTTAGGTGTCCCTAGAATTACTAGAGATCGATTTTA
GAGCTGCCTCCCTATCAGTGATAGAGATTGCTACAACTGCAAGGTAGTCCCGGTATCCCTATCAGTGATA
GAGACTGATAGCTACGAGTCTGAGATCCTACTTGTCCCTATCAGTGATAGAGACAGTACCGAGTTTTCCC
TATCAGTGATAGAGAGCTCATACTGCGACAGAGTCTTTTCCCTATCAGTGATAGAGATAGGCTCCTTTGT
CAAAAGTGATCGCTTCCCTATCAGTGATAGAGACTTCACGGGATAATGTGTTCTACTCCCTATCAGTGAT
AGAGAGCTTAAGTCAATCCAATGCGTTCAGGTGCTCCCTATCAGTGATAGAGAAACTCCGTCATCGTGGA
TGTCAATACTGACTCCCTATCAGTGATAGAGATTGATTTCACCGCTGGCGTCAATTCCCTATCAGTGATA
GAGACTTAGGTGTCCCTAGAATTACTAGAGATCGATTTTAGAGCTGCCTCCCTATCAGTGATAGAGATTG
CTACAACTGCAAGGTAGTCCCGGTATCCCTATCAGTGATAGAGACTGATAGCTACGAGTCTGAGATCCTA
CTTGTCCCTATCAGTGATAGAGACAGTACCGAGTTTTCCCTATCAGTGATAGAGAGCTCATACTGCGACA
GAGTCTTTTCCCTATCAGTGATAGAGATAGGCTCCTTTGTCAAAAGTGATCGCTTCCCTATCAGTGATAG
AGACTTCACGGGATAATGTGTTCTACTCCCTATCAGTGATAGAGAGCTTAAGTCAATCCAATGCGTTCAG
GTGCTCCCTATCAGTGATAGAGAAACTCCGTCATCGTGGATGTCAATACTGACTCCCTATCAGTGATAGA
GATTGATTTCACCGCTGGCGTCAATTCCCTATCAGTGATAGAGACTTAGGTGTCCCTAGAATTACTAGAG
ATCGATTTTAGAGCTGCCTCCCTATCAGTGATAGAGATTGCTACAACTGCAAGGTAGTCCCGGTATCCCT
ATCAGTGATAGAGACTGATAGCTACGAGTCTGAGATCCTACTTGTCCCTATCAGTGATAGAGACAGTACC
GAGTTTTCCCTATCAGTGATAGAGAGCTCATACTGCGACAGAGTCTTTTCCCTATCAGTGATAGAGATAG
GCTCCTTTGTCAAAAGTGATCGCTTCCCTATCAGTGATAGAGACTTCACGGGATAATGTGTTCTACTCCC
TATCAGTGATAGAGAGCTTAAGTCAATCCAATGCGTTCAGGTGCTCCCTATCAGTGATAGAGAAACTCCG
TCATCGTGGATGTCAATACTGACTCCCTATCAGTGATAGAGATTGATTTCACCGCTGGCGTCAATTCCCT
ATCAGTGATAGAGACTTAGGTGTCCCTAGAATTACTAGAGATCGATTTTAGAGCTGCCTCCCTATCAGTG
ATAGAGATTGCTACAACTGCAAGGTAGTCCCGGTATCCCTATCAGTGATAGAGACTGATAGCTACGAGTC
TGAGATCCTACTTGTCCCTATCAGTGATAGAGACAGTACCGAGTTTTCCCTATCAGTGATAGAGAGCTCA
TACTGCGACAGAGTCTTTTCCCTATCAGTGATAGAGATAGGCTCCTTTGTCAAAAGTGATCGCTTCCCTA
TCAGTGATAGAGACTTCACGGGATAATGTGTTCTACTCCCTATCAGTGATAGAGAGCTTAAGTCAATCCA
ATGCGTTCAGGTGCTCCCTATCAGTGATAGAGAAACTCCGTCATCGTGGATGTCAATACTGACTCCCTAT
CAGTGATAGAGATTGATTTCACCGCTGGCGTCAATTCCCTATCAGTGATAGAGACTTAGGTGTCCCTAGA
ATTACTAGAGATCGATTTTAGAGCTGCCTCCCTATCAGTGATAGAGATTGCTACAACTGCAAGGTAGTCC
CGGTATCCCTATCAGTGATAGAGACTGATAGCTACGAGTCTGAGATCCTACTTGTCCCTATCAGTGATAG
AGACAGTACCGAGTTTTCCCTATCAGTGATAGAGAGCTCATACTGCGACAGAGTCTTTTCCCTATCAGTG
ATAGAGATAGGCTCCTTTGTCAAAAGTGATCGCTTCCCTATCAGTGATAGAGACTTCACGGGATAATGTG
TTCTACTCCCTATCAGTGATAGAGAGCTTAAGTCAATCCAATGCGTTCAGGTGCTCCCTATCAGTGATAG
AGAAACTCCGTCATCGTGGATGTCAATACTGACTCCCTATCAGTGATAGAGATTGATTTCACCGCTGGCG
TCAATTCCCTATCAGTGATAGAGACTTAGGTGTCCCTAGAATTACTAGAGATCGATTTTAGAGCTGCCTC
CCTATCAGTGATAGAGATTGCTACAACTGCAAGGTAGTCCCGGTATCCCTATCAGTGATAGAGACTGATA
GCTACGAGTCTGAGATCCTACTTGTCCCTATCAGTGATAGAGACAGTACCGAGTTTTCCCTATCAGTGAT
AGAGAGCTCATACTGCGACAGAGTCTTTTCCCTATCAGTGATAGAGATAGGCTCCTTTGTCAAAAGTGAT
CGCTTCCCTATCAGTGATAGAGACTTCACGGGATAATGTGTTCTACTCCCTATCAGTGATAGAGAGCTTA
AGTCAATCCAATGCGTTCAGGTGCTCCCTATCAGTGATAGAGAAACTCCGTCATCGTGGATGTCAATACT
GACTCCCTATCAGTGATAGAGATTGATTTCACCGCTGGCGTCAATTCCCTATCAGTGATAGAGACTTAGG
TGTCCCTAGAATTACTAGAGATCGATTTTAGAGCTGCCTCCCTATCAGTGATAGAGATTGCTACAACTGC
AAGGTAGTCCCGGTATCCCTATCAGTGATAGAGACTGATAGCTACGAGTCTGAGATCCTACTTGTCCCTA
TCAGTGATAGAGACAGTACCGAGTTTTCCCTATCAGTGATAGAGAGCTCATACTGCGACAGAGTCTTTTC
CCTATCAGTGATAGAGATAGGCTCCTTTGTCAAAAGTGATCGCTTCCCTATCAGTGATAGAGACTTCACG
GGATAATGTGTTCTACTCCCTATCAGTGATAGAGAGCTTAAGTCAATCCAATGCGTTCAGGTGCTCCCTA
TCAGTGATAGAGAAACTCCGTCATCGTGGATGTCAATACTGACTCCCTATCAGTGATAGAGATTGATTTC
ACCGCTGGCGTCAATTCCCTATCAGTGATAGAGACTTAGGTGTCCCTAGAATTACTAGAGATCGATTTTA
GAGCTGCCTCCCTATCAGTGATAGAGATTGCTACAACTGCAAGGTAGTCCCGGTATCCCTATCAGTGATA
GAGACTGATAGCTACGAGTCTGAGATCCTACTTGTCCCTATCAGTGATAGAGACAGTACCGAGTTTTCCC
TATCAGTGATAGAGAGCTCATACTGCGACAGAGTCTTTTCCCTATCAGTGATAGAGATAGGCTCCTTTGT
CAAAAGTGATCGCTTCCCTATCAGTGATAGAGACTTCACGGGATAATGTGTTCTACTCCCTATCAGTGAT
AGAGAGCTTAAGTCAATCCAATGCGTTCAGGTGCTCCCTATCAGTGATAGAGAAACTCCGTCATCGTGGA
TGTCAATACTGACTCCCTATCAGTGATAGAGATTGATTTCACCGCTGGCGTCAATTCCCTATCAGTGATA
GAGACTTAGGTGTCCCTAGAATTACTAGAGATCGATTTTAGAGCTGCCTCCCTATCAGTGATAGAGATTG
CTACAACTGCAAGGTAGTCCCGGTATCCCTATCAGTGATAGAGACTGATAGCTACGAGTCTGAGATCCTA
CTTGTCCCTATCAGTGATAGAGACAGTACCGAGTTTTCCCTATCAGTGATAGAGAGCTCATACTGCGACA
GAGTCTTTTCCCTATCAGTGATAGAGATAGGCTCCTTTGTCAAAAGTGATCGCTTCCCTATCAGTGATAG
AGACTTCACGGGATAATGTGTTCTACTCCCTATCAGTGATAGAGAGCTTAAGTCAATCCAATGCGTTCAG
GTGCTCCCTATCAGTGATAGAGAAACTCCGTCATCGTGGATGTCAATACTGACTCCCTATCAGTGATAGA
GATTGATTTCACCGCTGGCGTCAATTCCCTATCAGTGATAGAGACTTAGGTGTCCCTAGAATTACTAGAG
ATCGATTTTAGAGCTGCCTCCCTATCAGTGATAGAGATTGCTACAACTGCAAGGTAGTCCCGGTATCCCT
ATCAGTGATAGAGACTGATAGCTACGAGTCTGAGATCCTACTTGTCCCTATCAGTGATAGAGACAGTACC
GAGTTTTCCCTATCAGTGATAGAGAGCTCATACTGCGACAGAGTCTTTTCCCTATCAGTGATAGAGATAG
GCTCCTTTGTCAAAAGTGATCGCTTCCCTATCAGTGATAGAGACTTCACGGGATAATGTGTTCTACTCCC
TATCAGTGATAGAGAGCTTAAGTCAATCCAATGCGTTCAGGTGCTCCCTATCAGTGATAGAGAAACTCCG
TCATCGTGGATGTCAATACTGACTCCCTATCAGTGATAGAGATTGATTTCACCGCTGGCGTCAATTCCCT
ATCAGTGATAGAGACTTAGGTGTCCCTAGAATTACTAGAGATCGATTTTAGAGCTGCCTCCCTATCAGTG
ATAGAGATTGCTACAACTGCAAGGTAGTCCCGGTATCCCTATCAGTGATAGAGACTGATAGCTACGAGTC
TGAGATCCTACTTGTCCCTATCAGTGATAGAGACAGTACCGAGTTTTCCCTATCAGTGATAGAGAGCTCA
TACTGCGACAGAGTCTTTTCCCTATCAGTGATAGAGATAGGCTCCTTTGTCAAAAGTGATCGCTTCCCTA
TCAGTGATAGAGACTTCACGGGATAATGTGTTCTACTCCCTATCAGTGATAGAGAGCTTAAGTCAATCCA
ATGCGTTCAGGTGCTCCCTATCAGTGATAGAGAAACTCCGTCATCGTGGATGTCAATACTGACTCCCTAT
CAGTGATAGAGATTGATTTCACCGCTGGCGTCAATTCCCTATCAGTGATAGAGACTTAGGTGTCCCTAGA
ATTACTAGAGCCAGGCATCAAATAAAACGAAAGGCTCAGTCGAAAGACTGGGCCTTTCGTTTTATCTGTT
GTTTGTCGGTGAACGCTCTCTACTAGAGTCACACTGGCTCACCTTCGGGTGGGCCTTTCTGCGTTTATA
